>Addgene plasmid #30084 | HL 3722 (=HL 716 + pHL 404) | addgene partial sequence | sequence record 35283 | 30084 with GFP-R
TTCTCCTTTACGCATGCTAGCTGGGACCAGGAGGGACAGTACTTTAACTTTCATGTTATTAACCCTCTGT
TATATGCCTTTATTTGCTTTTTTATGCCACTGCATACTGATTAACCCTCATTAATCAGTCGGCAAGTCGA
CAGTATCTCTATCACTGATAGGGATGTCAATCTCTATCACTGATAGGGACTCGAGGTGAAGACGAAAGGG
CCTCGTGATACGCCTATTTTTATAGGTTAATGTCATGATAATAATGGTTTCTTAGACGTCAGGTGGCACT
TTTCGGGGAAATGTGCGCGGAACCCCTATTTGTTTATTTTTCTAAATACATTCAAATATGTATCCGCTCA
TGAGACAATAACCCTGATAAATGCTTCAATAATATTGAAAAAGGAAGAGTATGAGTATTCAACATTTCCG
TGTCGCCCTTATTCCCTTTTTTGCGGCATTTTGCCTTCCTGTTTTTGCTCACCCAGAAACGCTGGTGAAA
GTAAAAGATGCTGAAGATCAGTTGGGTGCACGAGTGGGTTACATCGAACTGGATCTCAACAGCGGTAAGA
TCCTTGAGAGTTTTCGCCCCGAAGAACGTTTTCCAATGATGAGCACTTTTAAAGTTCTGCTATGTGGCGC
GGTATTATCCCGTATTGACGCCGGGCAAGAGCAACTCGGTCGCCGCATACACTATTCTCAGAATGACTTG
GTTGAGTACTCACCAGTCACAGAAAAGCATCTTACGGATGGCATGACAGTAAGAGAATTATGCAGTGCTG
CCATAACCATGAGTGATAACACTGCGGCCAACTTACTTCTGACAACGATCGGAGGACCGAAGGAGCTAAC
CGCTTTTTTGCACAACATGGGGGATCATGTAACTCGCCTTGATCGTT
