>Addgene plasmid #30084 | HL 3722 (=HL 716 + pHL 404) | depositor partial sequence | sequence record 36854 | vector backbone, ColE (from pZ system) + AmpR
CCCGGGGGATCCCATGGTACGCGTGCTAGAGGCATCAAATAAAACGAAAGGCTCAGTCGAAAGACTGGGC
CTTTCGTTTTATCTGTTGTTTGTCGGTGAACGCTCTCCTGAGTAGGACAAATCCGCCGCCCTAGACCTAG
GCGTTCGGCTGCGGCGAGCGGTATCAGCTCACTCAAAGGCGGTAATACGGTTATCCACAGAATCAGGGGA
TAACGCAGGAAAGAACATGTGAGCAAAAGGCCAGCAAAAGGCCAGGAACCGTAAAAAGGCCGCGTTGCTG
GCGTTTTTCCATAGGCTCCGCCCCCCTGACGAGCATCACAAAAATCGACGCTCAAGTCAGAGGTGGCGAA
ACCCGACAGGACTATAAAGATACCAGGCGTTTCCCCCTGGAAGCTCCCTCGTGCGCTCTCCTGTTCCGAC
CCTGCCGCTTACCGGATACCTGTCCGCCTTTCTCCCTTCGGGAAGCGTGGCGCTTTCTCAATGCTCACGC
TGTAGGTATCTCAGTTCGGTGTAGGTCGTTCGCTCCAAGCTGGGCTGTGTGCACGAACCCCCCGTTCAGC
CCGACCGCTGCGCCTTATCCGGTAACTATCGTCTTGAGTCCAACCCGGTAAGACACGACTTATCGCCACT
GGCAGCAGCCACTGGTAACAGGATTAGCAGAGCGAGGTATGTAGGCGGTGCTACAGAGTTCTTGAAGTGG
TGGCCTAACTACGGCTACACTAGAAGGACAGTATTTGGTATCTGCGCTCTGCTGAAGCCAGTTACCTTCG
GAAAAAGAGTTGGTAGCTCTTGATCCGGCAAACAAACCACCGCTGGTAGCGGTGGTTTTTTTGTTTGCAA
GCAGCAGATTACGCGCAGAAAAAAAGGATCTCAAGAAGATCCTTTGATCTTTTCTACGGGGTCTGACGCT
CAGTGGAACGAAAACTCACGTTAAGGGATTTTGGTCATGACTAGTGCTTGGATTCTCACCAATAAAAAAC
GCCCGGCGGCAACCGAGCGTTCTGAACAAATCCAGATGGAGTTCTGAGGTCATTACTGGATCTATCAACA
GGAGTCCAAGCGAGCTCGTAAACTTGGTCTGACAGTTACCAATGCTTAATCAGTGAGGCACCTATCTCAG
CGATCTGTCTATTTCGTTCATCCATAGTTGCCTGACTCCCCGTCGTGTAGATAACTACGATACGGGAGGG
CTTACCATCTGGCCCCAGTGCTGCAATGATACCGCGAGACCCACGCTCACCGGCTCCAGATTTATCAGCA
ATAAACCAGCCAGCCGGAAGGGCCGAGCGCAGAAGTGGTCCTGCAACTTTATCCGCCTCCATCCAGTCTA
TTAATTGTTGCCGGGAAGCTAGAGTAAGTAGTTCGCCAGTTAATAGTTTGCGCAACGTTGTTGCCATTGC
TACAGGCATCGTGGTGTCACGCTCGTCGTTTGGTATGGCTTCATTCAGCTCCGGTTCCCAACGATCAAGG
CGAGTTACATGATCCCCCATGTTGTGCAAAAAAGCGGTTAGCTCCTTCGGTCCTCCGATCGTTGTCAGAA
GTAAGTTGGCCGCAGTGTTATCACTCATGGTTATGGCAGCACTGCATAATTCTCTTACTGTCATGCCATC
CGTAAGATGCTTTTCTGTGACTGGTGAGTACTCAACCAAGTCATTCTGAGAATAGTGTATGCGGCGACCG
AGTTGCTCTTGCCCGGCGTCAATACGGGATAATACCGCGCCACATAGCAGAACTTTAAAAGTGCTCATCA
TTGGAAAACGTTCTTCGGGGCGAAAACTCTCAAGGATCTTACCGCTGTTGAGATCCAGTTCGATGTAACC
CACTCGTGCACCCAACTGATCTTCAGCATCTTTTACTTTCACCAGCGTTTCTGGGTGAGCAAAAACAGGA
AGGCAAAATGCCGCAAAAAAGGGAATAAGGGCGACACGGAAATGTTGAATACTCATACTCTTCCTTTTTC
AATATTATTGAAGCATTTATCAGGGTTATTGTCTCATGAGCGGATACATATTTGAATGTATTTAGAAAAA
TAAACAAATAGGGGTTCCGCGCACATTTCCCCGAAAAGTGCCACCTGACGTC
