>Addgene plasmid #30084 | HL 3722 (=HL 716 + pHL 404) | depositor partial sequence | sequence record 36855 | micC
TTATATGCCTTTATTGTCACAGATTTTATTTTCTGTTGGGCCATTGCATTGCCACTGATTTTCCAACATA
TAAAAAGACAAGCCCGAACAGTCGTCCGGGCTTTTTTTTTAGAATTGGATAATCCTTATCCAG
