>Addgene plasmid #30084 | HL 3722 (=HL 716 + pHL 404) | depositor partial sequence | sequence record 36856 | hfq
TAAGGAGGAAAAAAAATGGCTAAGGGGCAATCTTTACAAGATCCGTTCCTGAACGCACTGCGTCGGGAAC
GTGTTCCAGTTTCTATTTATTTGGTGAATGGTATTAAGCTGCAAGGGCAAATCGAGTCTTTTGATCAGTT
CGTGATCCTGTTGAAAAACACGGTCAGCCAGATGGTTTACAAGCACGCGATTTCTACTGTTGTCCCGTCT
CGCCCGGTTTCTCATCACAGTAACAACGCCGGTGGCGGTACCAGCAGTAACTACCATCATGGTAGCAGCG
CGCAGAATACTTCCGCGCAACAGGACAGCGAAGAAACCGAATAA
