>Addgene plasmid #30084 | HL 3722 (=HL 716 + pHL 404) | depositor partial sequence | sequence record 36857 | ompC
TTGCCGACTGATTAATGAGGGTTAATCAGTATGCAGTGGCATAAAAAAGCAAATAAAGGCATATAACAGA
GGGTTAATAACATGAAAGTTAAAGTACTGTCCCTCCTGGTCCCAGCTA
