>Addgene plasmid #30084 | HL 3722 (=HL 716 + pHL 404) | addgene partial sequence | sequence record 37425 | pBR322ori-F 5'-GGGAAACGCCTGGTATCTTT-3'
GAGCGTCGATTTTTGTGATGCTCGTCAGGGGGGCGGAGCCTATGGAAAAACGCCAGCAACGNGGCCTTTT
TTACGGTTCCTGGCCTTTTGCTGGCCTTTTGCTCACATGTTCTTTCCTGCGTTATCCCCTGATTCTGTGG
ATAACCGTATTACCGCCTTTGAGTGAGCTGATACCGCTCGCCGCAGCCGAACGCCCTAGGTCTAGGGCGG
CGGATTTGTCCTACTCAGGAGAGCGTTCACCGACAAACAACAGATAAAACGAAAGGCCCAGTCTTTCGAC
TGAGCCTTTCGTTTTATTTGATGCCTCTAGCACGCGTACCATGGGCCCTTATTCGGTTTCTTCGCTGTCC
TGTTGCGCGGAAGTATTCTGCGCGCTGCTACCATGATGGTAGTTACTGCTGGTACCGCCACCGGCGTTGT
TACTGTGATGAGAAACCGGGCGAGACGGGACAACAGTAGAAATCGCGTGCTTGTAAACCATCTGGCTGAC
CGTGTTTTTCAACAGGATCACGAACTGATCAAAAGACTCGATTTGCCCTTGCAGCTTAATACCATTCACC
AAATAAATAGAAACTGGAACACGTTCCCGACGCAGTGCGTTCAGGAACGGATCTTGTAAAGATTGCCCCT
TAGCCATTTTTTTTCCTCCTTACCCGGGAGTATCTTGTTATCCGCTCACAATGTCAATGTTATCCGCTCA
CATTTATGGATCGAATTCACTGCTCACAAG
