>Addgene plasmid #30084 | HL 3722 (=HL 716 + pHL 404) | addgene partial sequence | sequence record 38201 | GFP-F 5'-GGTCCTTCTTGAGTTTGTAAC-3'
AATAAAAGCTAGCTTGGCTGTTTTGGCGGATGAGAGAAGATTTTCAGCCTGATACAGATTAAATCAGAAC
GCAGAAGCGGTCTGATAAAACAGAATTTGCCTGGCGGCAGTAGCGCGGTGGTCCCACCTGACCCCATGCC
GAACTCAGAAGTGAAACGCCGTAGCGCCGATGGTAGTGTGGGGTCTCCCCATGCGAGAGTAGGGAACTGC
CAGGCATCAAATAAAACGAAAGGCTCAGTCGAAAGACTGGGCCTTTCGTTTTATCTGTTGTTTGTCGGTG
AACGCTCTCCTGAGTAGGACAAATCCGCCGGGAGCGGATTTGAACGTTGCGAAGCAACGGCCCGGAGGGT
GGCGGGCAGGACGCCCGCCATAAACTGCCAGGCATCAAATTAAGCAGAAGGCCATCCTGACGGATGGCCT
TTTTGCGTTTCTACAAACTCTTTTGTTTATTTTTCTAAATACATTCAAATATGTATCCGCTCAGGATCCT
CCCTATCAGTGATAGAGATTGACATCCCTATCAGTGATAGAGATACTCCCGGGTTATATGCCTTTATTGT
CACAGATTTTATTTTCTGTTGGGCCATTGCATTGCCACTGATTTTCCAACATATAAAAAGACAAGCCCGA
ACAGTCGTCCGGGCTTTTTTTTTAGAATTGGATAATCCTTATCCAGAAGCTTTAATCGTACAGGGTAGTA
CAAATAAAAAAGGCACGTCAGATGACGTGCCTTTTTTCTTGTGAGCAGTGAATTCGATCCATAAATGTGA
GCGGATAACATTGACATTGTGAGCGGATAACAAGATACT
