[The description below was written by a language model from this plasmid's Addgene catalogue record.]
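Description:
HL 3722 is the designation for the E. coli strain HL 716 carrying the plasmid pHL 404, a bacterial expression and synthetic biology construct built on a modified pZ-system backbone. The backbone of about 2 kb supplies a ColE-type origin that maintains the plasmid at high copy, together with an ampicillin resistance marker for selection. The record notes that the plasmid may depend on its particular host strain, HL 716, whose genotype is not described in the record.

The insert of about 2.4 kb, cloned between AatII and ApaI sites that both remain intact, holds three E. coli-derived expression units. The small regulatory RNA MicC is driven by PLtetO-1, the RNA chaperone gene hfq by PLlacO-1, and an ompC::gfp fusion, with GFP at the C-terminal end, by a second PLtetO-1 promoter. PLtetO-1 and PLlacO-1 are the standard synthetic phage lambda PL derivatives carrying tet or lac operators, repressed by TetR and LacI respectively and inducible with anhydrotetracycline or IPTG in hosts that supply those repressors. MicC is known as an Hfq-dependent sRNA that represses ompC translation by base pairing with its mRNA, so the GFP fusion gives a fluorescent readout of sRNA-mediated silencing of its target, while the separately controlled lac-type promoter lets Hfq levels be varied independently of the sRNA and target.

This design fits the associated study on disruption of small RNA signalling through competition for Hfq. No feature table was provided, so terminators, ribosome binding sites and the orientation of the units are not stated.
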