Addgene plasmid #30084: HL 3722 (=HL 716 + pHL 404)
Depositing lab: Han Lim. Depositing organization: University of California, Berkeley. Publication: Disruption of small RNA signaling caused by competition for Hfq. Hussein R, Lim HN. Proc Natl Acad Sci U S A. 2011 Jan 18;108(3):1110-5. doi: 10.1073/pnas.1010082108. Epub 2010 Dec 28. PubMed 21189298.
Backbone
  Vector backbone: ColE (from pZ system) + AmpR
  Backbone manufacturer: Lim Lab (modified from Rolf Lutz and Hermann Bujard, 1997)
  Backbone size w/o insert (bp): 2000
  Vector type: Bacterial Expression, Synthetic Biology
Growth in bacteria
  Bacterial resistance: Ampicillin, 100 μg/mL
  Growth temperature: 37°C
  Growth strain: HL 716
  Copy number: High Copy
Gene/Insert
  Gene/Insert name: pLtetO-1:MicC, pLlacO-1:hfq, pLtetO-1:ompC::gfp
  Species: E. coli
  Insert size (bp): 2400
  Tag / fusion protein: GFP (C terminal on backbone)
  Cloning method: Restriction Enzyme; 5′ cloning site AatII (not destroyed); 3′ cloning site ApaI (not destroyed)
  Sequencing primers: 5′ ctcatgagcggatacat atttgaa; 3′ agctgatacc gctcgccgca gccgaacg
Terms and licenses: Academic/Nonprofit Terms; Industry Terms: Not Available to Industry
Depositor comments: Please note that this plasmid may require a unique bacterial strain, so make sure to confirm that you can also obtain the appropriate growth strain. Please contact us or contact our distributors if you have any questions.
How to cite: HL 3722 (=HL 716 + pHL 404) was a gift from Han Lim (Addgene plasmid # 30084 ; http://n2t.net/addgene:30084 ; RRID:Addgene_30084)
